>Addgene plasmid #164565 | pαH-S-GSAS | addgene full sequence | sequence record 324829 | Addgene NGS Result
GTCGACATTGATTATTGACTAGTTATTAATAGTAATCAATTACGGGGTCATTAGTTCATAGCCCATATAT
GGAGTTCCGCGTTACATAACTTACGGTAAATGGCCCGCCTGGCTGACCGCCCAACGACCCCCGCCCATTG
ACGTCAATAATGACGTATGTTCCCATAGTAACGCCAATAGGGACTTTCCATTGACGTCAATGGGTGGAGT
ATTTACGGTAAACTGCCCACTTGGCAGTACATCAAGTGTATCATATGCCAAGTACGCCCCCTATTGACGT
CAATGACGGTAAATGGCCCGCCTGGCATTATGCCCAGTACATGACCTTATGGGACTTTCCTACTTGGCAG
TACATCTACGTATTAGTCATCGCTATTACCATGGTCGAGGTGAGCCCCACGTTCTGCTTCACTCTCCCCA
TCTCCCCCCCCTCCCCACCCCCAATTTTGTATTTATTTATTTTTTAATTATTTTGTGCAGCGATGGGGGC
GGGGGGGGGGGGGGGGSGSGCSVGGSGGGGSGGGGSGGGGSGRGGGGSGGGGSGGGGSGRGGSGGRGRGG
KGSGGSGGCRGCCAATCAGAGCGGCGCGCTCCGAAAGTTTCCTTTTATGGCGAGGCGGCGGCGGCGGCGG
CCCTATAAAAAGCGAAGCGCGCGGCGGGCGGGAGTCGCTGCGCGCTGCCTTCGCCCCGTGCCCCGCTCCG
CCGCCGCCTCGCGCCGCCCGCCCCGGCTCTGACTGACCGCGTTACTCCCACAGGTGAGCGGGCGGGACGG
CCCTTCTCCTCCGGGCTGTAATTAGCGCTTGGTTTAATGACGGCTTGTTTCTTTTCTGTGGCTGCGTGAA
AGCCTTGAGGGGCTCCGGGAGGGCCCTTTGTGCGGGGGGAGCGGCTCGGGGGGTGCGTGCGTGTGTGTGT
GCGTGGGGAGCGCCGCGTGCGGCTCCGCGCTGCCCGGCGGCTGTGAGCGCTGCGGGCGCGGCGCGGGGCT
TTGTGCGCTCCGCAGTGTGCGCGAGGGGAGCGCGGCCGGGGGCGGTGCCCCGCGGTGCGGGGGGGGCTGC
GAGGGGAACAAAGGCTGCGTGCGGGGTGTGTGCGTGGGGGGGTGAGCAGGGGGTGTGGGCGCGTCGGTCG
GGCTGCAACCCCCCCTGCACCCCCCTCCCCGAGTTGCTGAGCACGGCCCGGCTTCGGGTGCGGGGCTCCG
TACGGGGCGTGGCGCGGGGCTCGCCGTGCCGGGCGGGGGGKGGCGGCRGGKGGGGGKGCCGGGCGGGGCG
GGGCCGCCKCGGGCSGGGGRGGGCKCGGGGGRGGGGCGCGGCGGCCCCCGGRGCGCCGGCGGCTGTCGAG
GCGCGGCGAGCCGCAGCCATTGCCTTTTATGGTAATCGTGCGAGAGGGCGCAGGGACTTCCTTTGTCCCA
AATCTGTGCGGAGCCGAAATCTGGGAGGCGCCGCCGCACCCCCTCTAGCGGGCGCGGGGCGAAGCGGTGC
GGCGCCGGCAGGAAGGAAATGGGCGGGGAGGGCCTTCGTGCGTCGCCGCGCCGCCGTCCCCTTCTCCCTC
TCCAGCCTCGGGGCTGTCCGCGGGGGGACGGCTGCCTTCGGGGGGGACGGGGCAGGGCGGGGTTCGGCTT
CTGGCGTGTGACCGGCGGCTCTAGCGCCTCTGCTAACCATGTTCATGCCTTCTTCTTTTTCCTACAGCTC
CTGGGCAACGTGCTGGTTGTTGTGCTGTCTCATCATTTTGGCAAAGAATTGCGGCCGTCTCAGGCCGAGT
TCGGTACCGCCACCATGTTCGTGTTCCTGGTGCTCCTGCCTCTGGTGAGCAGCCAGTGCGTGAACCTGAC
CACCCGAACCCAGCTCCCACCAGCCTACACCAACAGCTTTACACGGGGCGTGTACTACCCTGACAAGGTG
TTCAGATCTAGCGTCCTGCACAGCACTCAGGACCTCTTCCTGCCGTTCTTCAGCAACGTGACATGGTTCC
ACGCCATCCACGTGAGCGGCACAAACGGAACCAAGCGGTTTGATAACCCCGTCCTGCCATTCAATGATGG
AGTTTACTTCGCCAGTACCGAGAAGAGTAACATCATCCGGGGCTGGATCTTCGGCACCACCCTGGATAGC
AAAACACAGAGCCTCCTGATCGTGAACAATGCCACGAACGTCGTGATCAAGGTGTGCGAGTTCCAGTTTT
GCAATGATCCTTTCCTGGGTGTGTACTACCACAAGAACAACAAGAGCTGGATGGAAAGCGAGTTCAGAGT
CTACAGCAGCGCCAACAACTGCACATTCGAGTACGTCTCTCAGCCTTTTCTGATGGACCTTGAGGGGAAA
CAAGGCAACTTCAAGAACCTGAGAGAATTCGTGTTCAAGAACATCGACGGCTACTTCAAAATCTACTCCA
AGCACACACCCATCAACCTGGTCCGGGACCTCCCTCAGGGCTTCAGCGCCCTGGAACCCCTGGTCGACCT
GCCCATAGGCATCAACATAACGCGGTTCCAAACCCTGCTGGCCCTGCATAGATCCTACCTGACTCCTGGC
GACAGCAGCAGCGGATGGACCGCCGGAGCTGCAGCCTACTATGTGGGCTACCTGCAACCTAGAACCTTCC
TGCTGAAGTACAACGAGAACGGCACAATCACAGACGCCGTCGACTGCGCCCTGGACCCTCTCTCTGAGAC
AAAGTGCACCCTGAAGTCCTTCACCGTGGAAAAGGGCATCTACCAGACCAGCAACTTCCGGGTGCAGCCT
ACAGAGAGCATCGTGCGATTTCCAAACATTACCAACCTCTGCCCCTTCGGCGAGGTGTTTAACGCCACAA
GATTTGCCTCCGTTTACGCCTGGAATAGAAAGAGAATCAGCAATTGTGTGGCCGACTACTCCGTGCTGTA
TAACAGCGCCTCTTTCAGCACCTTCAAGTGCTACGGCGTTTCCCCAACAAAGCTGAATGACCTGTGCTTC
ACCAACGTGTACGCCGACTCCTTCGTAATTAGAGGCGATGAGGTGCGGCAGATCGCACCAGGCCAGACCG
GTAAGATCGCTGACTACAACTATAAGCTGCCTGATGATTTTACAGGCTGCGTGATCGCCTGGAACTCTAA
CAACCTGGATAGCAAGGTGGGCGGCAACTACAACTACCTGTACCGGCTGTTTCGCAAGTCTAACCTGAAA
CCTTTCGAGAGAGACATCTCCACAGAGATCTACCAGGCCGGTTCTACACCTTGTAACGGGGTGGAAGGCT
TCAACTGTTACTTCCCTCTGCAAAGCTACGGCTTCCAGCCTACCAATGGAGTCGGCTACCAGCCATACCG
GGTGGTCGTGCTGTCCTTCGAGTTACTCCACGCCCCCGCCACCGTCTGCGGTCCTAAGAAGTCCACCAAT
CTGGTTAAGAACAAATGCGTGAACTTCAACTTCAACGGCCTGACCGGGACCGGCGTGCTGACCGAAAGCA
ACAAAAAGTTCCTCCCCTTCCAGCAGTTCGGCCGTGATATCGCTGACACCACAGATGCCGTCAGAGATCC
ACAGACCCTGGAAATCCTGGATATTACACCCTGCTCCTTCGGAGGAGTTTCTGTGATCACCCCCGGGACC
AATACCAGCAACCAGGTGGCTGTGCTGTACCAAGATGTTAACTGCACCGAGGTTCCTGTGGCCATCCACG
CCGATCAGCTGACACCTACTTGGAGAGTGTACTCCACTGGCTCCAATGTGTTCCAGACCAGGGCCGGATG
TCTGATCGGCGCCGAGCACGTGAATAACAGTTACGAGTGCGACATCCCTATCGGCGCCGGCATCTGTGCC
AGCTACCAGACCCAGACAAACAGCCCTGGGTCTGCTTCCTCTGTAGCTAGCCAGAGCATCATCGCCTACA
CCATGAGCCTGGGCGCAGAGAACAGCGTGGCCTATTCCAACAACTCTATCGCCATTCCCACCAACTTTAC
AATTAGCGTCACAACAGAGATCCTGCCCGTGAGCATGACCAAGACCAGCGTGGACTGTACAATGTACATC
TGTGGCGACAGCACTGAATGCAGCAACCTGCTGCTGCAATACGGCTCCTTTTGCACCCAACTGAACCGGG
CGCTGACCGGAATCGCCGTGGAACAGGACAAAAATACCCAGGAGGTGTTCGCCCAAGTGAAGCAGATCTA
CAAGACCCCACCTATCAAGGACTTCGGCGGCTTTAACTTTAGCCAGATTCTCCCTGATCCTTCTAAGCCT
AGCAAGCGGAGCTTTATCGAGGATCTGCTGTTCAACAAGGTCACCCTGGCCGATGCCGGCTTTATCAAAC
AGTATGGCGATTGCCTGGGCGACATAGCCGCCAGAGATCTGATCTGCGCCCAGAAATTCAACGGCCTGAC
AGTTCTCCCACCTCTGCTGACCGACGAGATGATCGCTCAGTACACCTCTGCCCTGCTGGCTGGCACCATC
ACATCTGGGTGGACATTTGGCGCCGGCGCCGCCCTGCAGATCCCCTTTGCCATGCAGATGGCCTATAGAT
TCAACGGAATCGGCGTGACCCAGAACGTGCTGTATGAAAACCAGAAGCTGATCGCTAACCAGTTCAATTC
TGCCATCGGCAAGATCCAGGACTCCCTCTCCTCTACCGCCAGCGCCCTGGGCAAACTGCAGGACGTGGTG
AATCAGAACGCCCAAGCCCTGAACACCCTGGTGAAGCAGCTCAGCAGCAATTTTGGCGCCATCAGCTCTG
TGCTGAACGATATCCTGTCTAGACTGGACAAGGTGGAAGCCGAAGTCCAGATCGATAGACTGATCACAGG
CAGACTGCAGTCCCTGCAAACCTACGTGACCCAACAGCTGATCAGGGCCGCTGAAATAAGAGCCAGCGCC
AATCTCGCCGCTACCAAGATGTCCGAGTGTGTGCTGGGACAGTCTAAACGCGTTGACTTCTGCGGCAAAG
GCTATCACCTGATGAGCTTCCCCCAGAGCGCGCCGCACGGCGTGGTGTTCCTGCATGTGACATACGTGCC
TGCCCAAGAGAAGAATTTCACAACCGCCCCTGCCATCTGCCACGACGGCAAGGCCCACTTCCCAAGAGAG
GGCGTTTTCGTTTCCAATGGCACACACTGGTTCGTGACACAAAGAAACTTCTACGAACCCCAGATTATCA
CCACCGACAACACCTTCGTGAGTGGCAATTGTGACGTGGTCATCGGAATCGTGAACAACACAGTGTACGA
CCCTCTGCAACCTGAGCTGGACTCTTTTAAGGAAGAGCTGGACAAGTACTTTAAAAACCACACCAGCCCC
GATGTGGACCTGGGCGACATCAGTGGCATTAACGCCAGCGTGGTGAACATCCAAAAGGAAATCGACAGAC
TGAACGAGGTGGCCAAGAACCTGAACGAGTCCCTGATCGACCTGCAGGAGCTCGGCAAATACGAGCAGGG
ATCCGGATACATCCCCGAGGCCCCCAGAGATGGCCAGGCCTACGTGCGGAAGGACGGCGAGTGGGTACTG
CTGAGCACATTCCTGGGCAGATCCCTGGAGGTGCTGTTCCAGGGCCCAGGCCATCACCACCATCACCACC
ATCATAGCGCCTGGTCCCACCCCCAGTTCGAGAAGGGCGGCGGTAGTGGAGGGGGCGGATCTGGCGGCTC
AGCTTGGAGCCACCCCCAGTTCGAAAAGTGATAATGACTCGAGCGATAATTCACTCCTCAGGTGCAGGCT
GCCTATCAGAAGGTGGTGGCTGGTGTGGCCAATGCCCTGGCTCACAAATACCACTGAGATCTTTTTCCCT
CTGCCAAAAATTATGGGGACATCATGAAGCCCCTTGAGCATCTGACTTCTGGCTAATAAAGGAAATTTAT
TTTCATTGCAATAGTGTGTTGGAATTTTTTGTGTCTCTCACTCGGAAGGACATATGGGAGGGCAAATCAT
TTAAAACATCAGAATGAGTATTTGGTTTAGAGTTTGGCAACATATGCCCATATGCTGGCTGCCATGAACA
AAGGTTGGCTATAAAGAGGTCATCAGTATATGAAACAGCCCCCTGCTGTCCATTCCTTATTCCATAGAAA
AGCCTTGACTTGAGGTTAGATTTTTTTTATATTTTGTTTTGTGTTATTTTTTTCTTTAACATCCCTAAAA
TTTTCCTTACATGTTTTACTAGCCAGATTTTTCCTCCTCTCCTGACTACTCCCAGTCATAGCTGTCCCTC
TTCTCTTATGGAGATCCCTCGACCTGCAGCCCAAGCTTGGCGTAATCATGGTCATAGCTGTTTCCTGTGT
GAAATTGTTATCCGCTCACAATTCCACACAACATACGAGCCGGAAGCATAAAGTGTAAAGCCTGGGGTGC
CTAATGAGTGAGCTAACTCACATTAATTGCGTTGCGCTCACTGCCCGCTTTCCAGTCGGGAAACCTGTCG
TGCCAGCGGATCGATCCGCTGCATTAATGAATCGGCCAACGCGCGGGGAGAGGCGGTTTGCGTATTGGGC
GCTCTTCCGCTTCCTCGCTCACTGACTCGCTGCGCTCGGTCGTTCGGCTGCGGCGAGCGGTATCAGCTCA
CTCAAAGGCGGTAATACGGTTATCCACAGAATCAGGGGATAACGCAGGAAAGAACATGTGAGCAAAAGGC
CAGCAAAAGGCCAGGAACCGTAAAAAGGCCGCGTTGCTGGCGTTTTTCCATAGGCTCCGCCCCCCTGACG
AGCATCACAAAAATCGACGCTCAAGTCAGAGGTGGCGAAACCCGACAGGACTATAAAGATACCAGGCGTT
TCCCCCTGGAAGCTCCCTCGTGCGCTCTCCTGTTCCGACCCTGCCGCTTACCGGATACCTGTCCGCCTTT
CTCCCTTCGGGAAGCGTGGCGCTTTCTCATAGCTCACGCTGTAGGTATCTCAGTTCGGTGTAGGTCGTTC
GCTCCAAGCTGGGCTGTGTGCACGAACCCCCCGTTCAGCCCGACCGCTGCGCCTTATCCGGTAACTATCG
TCTTGAGTCCAACCCGGTAAGACACGACTTATCGCCACTGGCAGCAGCCACTGGTAACAGGATTAGCAGA
GCGAGGTATGTAGGCGGTGCTACAGAGTTCTTGAAGTGGTGGCCTAACTACGGCTACACTAGAAGAACAG
TATTTGGTATCTGCGCTCTGCTGAAGCCAGTTACCTTCGGAAAAAGAGTTGGTAGCTCTTGATCCGGCAA
ACAAACCACCGCTGGTAGCGGTGGTTTTTTTGTTTGCAAGCAGCAGATTACGCGCAGAAAAAAAGGATCT
CAAGAAGATCCTTTGATCTTTTCTACGGGGTCTGACGCTCAGTGGAACGAAAACTCACGTTAAGGGATTT
TGGTCATGAGATTATCAAAAAGGATCTTCACCTAGATCCTTTTAAATTAAAAATGAAGTTTTAAATCAAT
CTAAAGTATATATGAGTAAACTTGGTCTGACAGTTACCAATGCTTAATCAGTGAGGCACCTATCTCAGCG
ATCTGTCTATTTCGTTCATCCATAGTTGCCTGACTCCCCGTCGTGTAGATAACTACGATACGGGAGGGCT
TACCATCTGGCCCCAGTGCTGCAATGATACCGCGAGACCCACGCTCACCGGCTCCAGATTTATCAGCAAT
AAACCAGCCAGCCGGAAGGGCCGAGCGCAGAAGTGGTCCTGCAACTTTATCCGCCTCCATCCAGTCTATT
AATTGTTGCCGGGAAGCTAGAGTAAGTAGTTCGCCAGTTAATAGTTTGCGCAACGTTGTTGCCATTGCTA
CAGGCATCGTGGTGTCACGCTCGTCGTTTGGTATGGCTTCATTCAGCTCCGGTTCCCAACGATCAAGGCG
AGTTACATGATCCCCCATGTTGTGCAAAAAAGCGGTTAGCTCCTTCGGTCCTCCGATCGTTGTCAGAAGT
AAGTTGGCCGCAGTGTTATCACTCATGGTTATGGCAGCACTGCATAATTCTCTTACTGTCATGCCATCCG
TAAGATGCTTTTCTGTGACTGGTGAGTACTCAACCAAGTCATTCTGAGAATAGTGTATGCGGCGACCGAG
TTGCTCTTGCCCGGCGTCAATACGGGATAATACCGCGCCACATAGCAGAACTTTAAAAGTGCTCATCATT
GGAAAACGTTCTTCGGGGCGAAAACTCTCAAGGATCTTACCGCTGTTGAGATCCAGTTCGATGTAACCCA
CTCGTGCACCCAACTGATCTTCAGCATCTTTTACTTTCACCAGCGTTTCTGGGTGAGCAAAAACAGGAAG
GCAAAATGCCGCAAAAAAGGGAATAAGGGCGACACGGAAATGTTGAATACTCATACTCTTCCTTTTTCAA
TATTATTGAAGCATTTATCAGGGTTATTGTCTCATGAGCGGATACATATTTGAATGTATTTAGAAAAATA
AACAAATAGGGGTTCCGCGCACATTTCCCCGAAAAGTGCCACCTG
Features (pLannotate 1.2.2; 14 found; start..end, strand, type, name):
      4..383     +  enhancer       CMV enhancer: human cytomegalovirus immediate early enhancer
    661..1677    +  intron         chimeric intron: chimera between introns from chicken β-actin and rabbit β-globin
   1675..1752    +  CDS            HBBC_AMMLE (fragment): Experimental evidence at protein level: Swiss-Prot protein existence level 1. Involved in oxygen transport from the lung to the various peripheral tissues. From Ammotragus lervia (Barbary sheep) (Antilope lervia).
   1765..5388    +  CDS            S (fragment): SPIKE_SARS2 - Experimental evidence at protein level: Swiss-Prot protein existence level 1. [Spike glycoprotein]: May down-regulate host tetherin (BST2) by lysosomal degradation, thereby counteracting its antiviral activity. From Severe acute respiratory syndrome coronavirus 2 (2019-nCoV) (SARS-CoV-2).
   5605..5628    +  CDS            Strep-Tag II: peptide that binds Strep-Tactin®, an engineered form of streptavidin
   5650..5724    +  CDS            HBB (fragment): HBB_PONPY - Experimental evidence at transcript level: Swiss-Prot protein existence level 2. Involved in oxygen transport from the lung to the various peripheral tissues. From Pongo pygmaeus (Bornean orangutan).
   5795..5850    +  polyA_signal   β-globin poly(A) signal: rabbit β-globin polyadenylation signal (Gil and Proudfoot, 1987)
   6235..6251    -  protein_bind   lac operator: The lac repressor binds to the lac operator to inhibit transcription in E. coli. This inhibition can be relieved by adding lactose or isopropyl-β-D-thiogalactopyranoside (IPTG). lac repressor encoded by lacI
   6259..6289    -  promoter       lac promoter: promoter for the E. coli lac operon
   6304..6325    -  protein_bind   CAP binding site: CAP binding activates transcription in the presence of cAMP. E. coli catabolite activator protein
   6341..6442    -  CDS            lacI (fragment): LACI_ECOLI - Experimental evidence at protein level: Swiss-Prot protein existence level 1. Repressor of the lactose operon. Binds allolactose as an inducer. From Escherichia coli (strain K12).
   6625..7213    -  rep_origin     ori: high-copy-number ColE1/pMB1/pBR322/pUC origin of replication
   7384..8244    -  CDS            AmpR: β-lactamase; bla; confers resistance to ampicillin, carbenicillin, and related antibiotics
   8245..8349    -  promoter       AmpR promoter: bla
