[The description below was written by a language model from this plasmid's Addgene catalogue record and pLannotate feature annotations shown in this document.]
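Description:
pαH-S-GSAS is a mammalian expression plasmid of about 8.4 kb, built on the pαH backbone, that encodes a soluble form of the SARS-CoV-2 spike glycoprotein. It is maintained in E. coli as a high-copy plasmid through a ColE1/pUC-type origin and selected with ampicillin via a β-lactamase gene under its own bla promoter. Remnants of the lac promoter, operator, CAP site and a lacI fragment are also annotated in the bacterial portion; these look like cloning-vector leftovers with no stated role.

The expression cassette begins with the human CMV immediate-early enhancer, followed by a chimeric chicken β-actin/rabbit β-globin intron, an arrangement typical of CAG-style promoters, although the core promoter itself is not annotated in the feature table. The cassette ends with a rabbit β-globin polyadenylation signal. The short haemoglobin β "CDS" hits flanking the insert most likely reflect β-globin exon sequence belonging to the intron and 3′ regions rather than expressed protein.

The 3.6 kb insert covers spike ectodomain residues 1–1208, omitting the transmembrane and cytoplasmic regions. The furin cleavage site at residues 682–685 (RRAR) is replaced by GSAS, which should prevent processing at the S1/S2 junction. According to the catalogue, the C terminus carries an HRV 3C protease site followed by an 8×His tag and a twin Strep-Tag II, which allow affinity purification and later tag removal. The automated annotation picked up only one Strep-Tag II copy. The record gives the purpose simply as expression of the S-GSAS spike variant, and the associated publication concerns spike conformation and protease cleavage at the S1/S2 junction.
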