Addgene plasmid #164565: pαH-S-GSAS
Purpose: SARS-CoV-2 Spike protein (S-GSAS variant)
Depositing lab: Priyamvada Acharya. Depositing organization: Duke University. Publication: D614G Mutation Alters SARS-CoV-2 Spike Conformation and Enhances Protease Cleavage at the S1/S2 Junction. Gobeil SM, Janowska K, McDowell S, Mansouri K, Parks R, Manne K, Stalls V, Kopp MF, Henderson R, Edwards RJ, Haynes BF, Acharya P. Cell Rep. 2021 Jan 12;34(2):108630. doi: 10.1016/j.celrep.2020.108630. Epub 2020 Dec 26. PubMed 33417835.
Backbone
  Vector backbone: pαH
  Backbone size w/o insert (bp): 4746
  Total vector size (bp): 8370
  Vector type: Mammalian Expression
Growth in bacteria
  Bacterial resistance: Ampicillin, 100 μg/mL
  Growth temperature: 37°C
  Growth strain: DH5alpha
  Copy number: High Copy
Gene/Insert
  Gene/Insert name: Spike (S-GSAS variant)
  Species: Severe acute respiratory syndrome coronavirus 2
  Insert size (bp): 3624
  Mutation: Ectodomain (AAs 1-1208); 682-685 (furin site = RRAR) replaced with GSAS
  GenBank ID: MN908947
  Tag / fusion protein: HRV3C cleavage site (before tags) (C terminal on backbone); 8X His tag (C terminal on backbone); 2X Strep-Tag II (C terminal on backbone)
Resource information
  A portion of this plasmid was derived from a plasmid made by: Jason McLellan
Terms and licenses: Academic/Nonprofit Terms; Industry Terms: Not Available to Industry
How to cite: pαH-S-GSAS was a gift from Priyamvada Acharya (Addgene plasmid # 164565 ; http://n2t.net/addgene:164565 ; RRID:Addgene_164565)
